Addgene plasmid #153936: pGBW-m4136068
Purpose: Mammalian expression plasmid for SARS-CoV-2 ORF7b
Depositing lab: Ginkgo Bioworks & Benjie Chen. Depositing organization: Ginkgo Bioworks.
Backbone
  Vector backbone: pTwist_CMV_6
  Backbone size w/o insert (bp): 4180
  Vector type: Mammalian Expression
Growth in bacteria
  Bacterial resistance: Ampicillin, 100 μg/mL
  Growth temperature: 37°C
  Growth strain: DH5alpha
  Copy number: High Copy
Gene/Insert
  Gene/Insert name: SARS-CoV-2 ORF7b
  Species: Severe acute respiratory syndrome coronavirus 2
  Insert size (bp): 125
  Mutation: wt
  Entrez Gene: ORF7b (a.k.a. GU280_gp08)
  Promoter: CMV
  Cloning method: Unknown
Resource information
  A portion of this plasmid was derived from a plasmid made by: GinkgoBioworks
Depositor comments: NCBI reference sequence: 43740574
How to cite: pGBW-m4136068 was a gift from Ginkgo Bioworks & Benjie Chen (Addgene plasmid # 153936 ; http://n2t.net/addgene:153936 ; RRID:Addgene_153936)
