[The description below was written by a language model from this plasmid's Addgene catalogue record and pLannotate feature annotations shown in this document.]
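Description:
pGBW-m4136068 is a mammalian expression plasmid built on the pTwist_CMV_6 backbone that carries the wild-type ORF7b coding sequence of SARS-CoV-2. It is maintained in E. coli as a high-copy plasmid through a ColE1/pUC-type origin of replication and selected with ampicillin via a β-lactamase (AmpR) gene. The sequenced record is about 4.3 kb, consistent with the stated backbone of roughly 4.2 kb plus a very short insert of about 125 bp.

The annotated ORF7b reading frame (matched to the Swiss-Prot entry for the SARS-CoV-2 accessory protein 7b) lies on the reverse strand. Immediately upstream of it in that orientation are the human cytomegalovirus immediate-early enhancer and core promoter elements, which together provide strong constitutive transcription in mammalian cells. An SV40 polyadenylation signal sits just beyond the end of the coding sequence and presumably serves for 3' end processing, although the automated annotation lists it on the opposite strand. The short adjacent "large T antigen" hit is most likely part of that same SV40-derived segment rather than a functional gene. No epitope tag, reporter or mammalian selection marker is annotated, so the plasmid appears suited to transient expression of untagged ORF7b.

The backbone also contains a synthetic poly(A) signal, T7 and rrnG transcription terminators and short β-globin insulator elements. These flank the functional modules and are generally included to isolate the expression cassette from read-through transcription originating elsewhere in the plasmid. The record supports its use for expressing ORF7b in mammalian cells to study this viral accessory protein, but gives no further application details.
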