Features (pLannotate 1.2.2; 16 found; start..end, strand, type, name):
     33..154     +  polyA_signal   SV40 poly(A) signal: SV40 polyadenylation signal
    207..335     -  CDS            NS7B_SARS2: Experimental evidence at protein level: Swiss-Prot protein existence level 1. From Severe acute respiratory syndrome coronavirus 2 (2019-nCoV) (SARS-CoV-2).
    410..461     -  promoter       CMVd2 promoter: truncated human cytomegalovirus (CMV) immediate early promoter that yields moderately reduced expression relative to the full-length promoter
    524..541     +  promoter       CMV promoter (fragment): human cytomegalovirus (CMV) immediate early promoter
    614..917     -  enhancer       CMV enhancer: human cytomegalovirus immediate early enhancer
    998..1046    +  polyA_signal   poly(A) signal: synthetic polyadenylation signal
   1064..1110    +  terminator     T7 terminator: transcription terminator for bacteriophage T7 RNA polymerase
   1115..1186    -  misc_feature   5' β-globin insulator: insulator upstream of the human β-globin locus (Farrell et al., 2002)
   1338..1474    -  terminator     rrnG terminator: transcription terminator from the E. coli ribosomal RNA rrnG operon (Albrechtsen et al., 1991)
   1487..2347    -  CDS            AmpR: β-lactamase; bla; confers resistance to ampicillin, carbenicillin, and related antibiotics
   2857..2921    +  CDS            bla(M) (fragment): β-lactamase lacking the signal sequence; bla(M); allows cytosolic expression of β-lactamase
   3093..3681    +  rep_origin     ori: high-copy-number ColE1/pMB1/pBR322/pUC origin of replication
   3907..3978    -  misc_feature   3' β-globin insulator: insulator downstream of the human β-globin locus (Farrell et al., 2002)
   4023..4159    -  terminator     rrnG terminator: transcription terminator from the E. coli ribosomal RNA rrnG operon (Albrechtsen et al., 1991)
   4189..4235    -  terminator     T7 terminator: transcription terminator for bacteriophage T7 RNA polymerase
   4258..10      +  CDS            large T antigen (fragment) (across the origin): large T antigen from SV40 (simian virus 40)
>Addgene plasmid #153936 | pGBW-m4136068 | addgene full sequence | sequence record 300500 | Ginkgo NGS Result
TGAAACATAAAATGAATGCAATTGTTGTTGTTAACTTGTTTATTGCAGCTTATAATGGTTACAAATAAAG
CAATAGCATCACAAATTTCACAAATAAAGCATTTTTTTCACTGCATTCTAGTTGTGGTTTGTCCAAACTC
ATCAATGTATCTTATCATGTCTGTGAGCTGAAGGTACGCTGTATCTCAGTCAGTCAAGCTAGCTTAGGCG
TGACAAGTTTCATTATGATCTTGCAGTTCAAGTGAGAACCAAAAGATAATAAGCATAATTAAAACAAGGA
ATAGCAGAAAGGCTAAAAAGCACAAATAGAAGTCAATTAATGAAAGTTCAATCATGGTGGCGGCCGCTGG
CGGGTGTGTCGAGTGGATGGTAGGATCGACAAAGATCTGATCTGACGGTTCACTAAACCAGCTCTGCTTA
TATAGACCTCCCACCGTACACGCCTACCGCCCATTTGCGTCAATGGGGCGGAGTTGTTACGACATTTTGG
AAAGTCCCGTTGATTTTGGTGCCAAAACAAACTCCCATTGACGTCAATGGGGTGGAGACTTGGAAATCCC
CGTGAGTCAAACCGCTATCCACGCCCATTGATGTACTGCCAAAACCGCATCAGCATGGTAATAGCGATGA
CTAATACGTAGATGTACTGCCAAGTAGGAAAGTCCCATAAGGTCATGTACTGGGCATAATGCCAGGCGGG
CCATTTACCGTCATTGACGTCAATAGGGGGCGTACTTGGCATATGATACACTTGATGTACTGCCAAGTGG
GCAGTTTACCGTAAATACTCCACCCATTGACGTCAATGGAAAGTCCCTATTGGCGTTACTATGGGAACAT
ACGTCATTATTGACGTCAATGGGCGGGGGTCGTTGGGCGGTCAGCCAGGCGGGCCATTTACCGTAAGTTA
TGTAACGCGGAACTCCATATATGGGCTATGAACTAATGACCCCGTAATTGATTACTAGATCTGGCTACAC
TCGATCAGCAGTTAGATAATAAAATCGCTATCCATCGAAGATGGATGTGTGTTGGTTTTTTGTGTGTGTA
ACGCAACGATTGATAGCATAACCCCTTGGGGCCTCTAAACGGGTCTTGAGGGGTTTTTTGAATTGAGAGG
TAGCTGAAGCTGCTGTTATGACCACTAGAGGGAAGAAGATACCTGTGGAGCTAATGGTCCAAGATGTCGG
GAGCCGCGATCGCTGCCAAAAAGGTAAGCTGACGATAGCTGACGAGATTCGATGCCCGACGAGCAAATGA
GCGCCACGGCTGTTCGCGTAAGCTCGAAACGACGGAGATTCGATAGAGCCAGAGTCGAGTTTAAACGATT
CGGGATCTTAAGGATAAATTTCTGGTAAGGAGGACACGTATGGAAGTGGGCAAGTTGGGGAAGCCGTATC
CGTTGCTGAATCTGGCATATGTGGGAGTATAAGACGCGCAGCGTCGCATCAGGCATTTTTTTCTGCGCCA
ATGCACCTAGAATCGGTTACCAATGCTTAATCAGTGAGGCACCTATCTCAGCGATCTGTCTATTTCGTTC
ATCCATAGTTGCCTGACTCCCCGTCGTGTAGATAACTACGATACGGGAGGGCTTACCATCTGGCCCCAGT
GCTGCAATGATACCGCGAGACCCACGCTCACCGGCTCCAGATTTATCAGCAATAAACCAGCCAGCCGGAA
GGGCCGAGCGCAGAAGTGGTCCTGCAACTTTATCCGCCTCCATCCAGTCTATCAACTGTTGCCGGGAAGC
TAGAGTAAGTAGTTCGCCAGTTAATAGTTTACGCAAGGTTGTTGCCATTGCTACAGGCATCGTGGTGTCA
CGCTCGTCGTTTGGTATGGCTTCATTCAGCTCCGGTTCCCAACGATCAAGGCGAGTTACATGATCCCCCA
TGTTGTGCAAAAAAGCGGTTAGCTCCTTCGGTCCTCCAATCGTTGTCAGAAGTAAGTTGGCCGCAGTGTT
ATCACTCATGGTTATGGCAGCACTGCATAATTCTCTTACTGTCATGCCATCCGTAAGATGCTTTTCTGTG
ACTGGTGAATACTCAACCAAGTCATTCTGAGAATAGTGTATGCGGCGACCGAGTTGCTCTTGCCCGGCGT
CAATACGGGATAATACCGCGCCACATAGCAGAACTTTAAAAGTGCTCATCATTGGAAAGCGTTCTTCGGG
GCGAAAACTCTCAAGGATCTTACCGCTGTTGAGATCCAGTTCGATGTAACCCACTCGCGCACCCAACTGA
TCTTCAGCATCTTTTACTTTCACCAGCGTTTCTGGGTGAGCAAAAACAGGAAGGCAAAATGCCGCAAAAA
AGGGAATAAGGGCGACACGGAAATGTTGAATACTCATGCGAAAGCCTCCTGCTGATCCTGTCTCTTGATA
GATGTTTGCAAAAGCTAGGACTCGATTATACGTTGACCGATCAGACTATCAATATCTAGGTTTAAACAGA
TCGGTACGCTGCCGTGACCAGGCTTGAGTACAATATCTGACGATTGGACTTCCTGGGTCCCAAGCTGGAT
TCCGACTGGCTGACTGCCAAGCAACGATATGGATCGTCGAGACTCGCACTGAGAGGATCGTTCTCGGTAC
ACCAGGCGCGCCCCGATTTCGATATTCCTCGGATCTCGGATAGATCGGGATTGAGGATGTAGGTTGAACT
TCTCTCGGGTGATCCCGATCTCGGATATTCGGGATTGGAGTAATACCTGGCGATAGGCGCTGCCAAGCAA
TAGCCAAGGCGCAAGGCCGGCCAAGAGACTTGCGATAGTTCGTTCGAGAGGTAGCCTGCAAGATGGATCG
GACGAAAGGTTTGAAGATTTTCCGACGAGGGCCTTGGAGAGTTCGGAAATTTAAATGCAACTATGGATGA
ACGAAATAGACAGATCGCTGAGATAGGTGCCTCACTGATTAAGCATTGGTAACTGTCAGACCAAGTTTAC
TCATATATACTTTAGATTGATTTAAAACTTCATTTTTAATTTAAAAGGATCTAGGTGAAGATCCTTTTTG
ATAATCTCATGACCAAAATCCCTTAACGTGAGTTTTCGTTCCACTGAGCGTCAGACCCCGTAGAAAAGAT
CAAAGGATCTTCTTGAGATCCTTTTTTTCTGCGCGTAATCTGCTGCTTGCAAACAAAAAAACCACCGCTA
CCAGCGGTGGTTTGTTTGCCGGATCAAGAGCTACCAACTCTTTTTCCGAAGGTAACTGGCTTCAGCAGAG
CGCAGATACCAAATACTGTTCTTCTAGTGTAGCCGTAGTTAGGCCACCACTTCAAGAACTCTGTAGCACC
GCCTACATACCTCGCTCTGCTAATCCTGTTACCAGTGGCTGCTGCCAGTGGCGATAAGTCGTGTCTTACC
GGGTTGGACTCAAGACGATAGTTACCGGATAAGGCGCAGCGGTCGGGCTGAACGGGGGGTTCGTGCACAC
AGCCCAGCTTGGAGCGAACGACCTACACCGAACTGAGATACCTACAGCGTGAGCTATGAGAAAGCGCCAC
GCTTCCCGAAGGGAGAAAGGCGGACAGGTATCCGGTAAGCGGCAGGGTCGGAACAGGAGAGCGCACGAGG
GAGCTTCCAGGGGGAAACGCCTGGTATCTTTATAGTCCTGTCGGGTTTCGCCACCTCTGACTTGAGCGTC
GATTTTTGTGATGCTCGTCAGGGGGGCGGAGCCTATGGAAAAACGCCAGCAACGCGGCCTTTTTACGGTT
CCTGGCCTTTTGCTGGCCTTTTGCTCACATGATTTAAATGAAACTCGTAATCGGAGAACGGGTGCAATAG
CAAGGACCAGATCGAACTTGACTGACGCAATTCTGAGCGTAGTCGAAACCCAGACAAGTCGATCTCGCCA
AGTAGCTGACTTGACTGGTTAATTAAGTTTCGATAGCCCAAGGTAACCAATGAGATTAGGGAGGGAAGAA
AGTTTGATGAACTACTTCTGACCCCTAGTGGTGTCCAGAAAAGACCATTAAAGGAATGTCTTGATCGAAA
TCGAGAGATCGCCTGCAGGATAGCTGACGACCTTAAGGATAAATTTCTGGTAAGGAGGACACGTATGGAA
GTGGGCAAGTTGGGGAAGCCGTATCCGTTGCTGAATCTGGCATATGTGGGAGTATAAGACGCGCAGCGTC
GCATCAGGCATTTTTTTCTGCGCCAATGCCGGTAGATAGCAATCCGGCCCGAGGGGCACAAAAAACCCCT
CAAGACCCGTTTAGAGGCCCCAAGGGGTTATGCTACGATACCGATAGAGATGGGCCAATACCACATTTGT
AGAGGTTTTACTTGCTTTAAAAAACCTCCCACACCTCCCCCTGAACC
